Addgene plasmid #179100: pHAGE N' EGFP NAP1 FL IRES Blast
Purpose: Expression of full length NAP1 cDNA
Depositing lab: Alicia Pickrell. Depositing organization: Virginia Polytechnic Institute and State University. Publication: NAK-associated protein 1/NAP1 activates TBK1 to ensure accurate mitosis and cytokinesis. Paul S, Sarraf SA, Nam KH, Zavar L, DeFoor N, Biswas SR, Fritsch LE, Yaron TM, Johnson JL, Huntsman EM, Cantley LC, Ordureau A, Pickrell AM. J Cell Biol. 2024 Feb 5;223(2):e202303082. doi: 10.1083/jcb.202303082. Epub 2023 Dec 7. PubMed 38059900.
Backbone
  Vector backbone: pHAGE
  Backbone manufacturer: J. Wade Harper's Laboratory
  Backbone size w/o insert (bp): 8340
  Total vector size (bp): 9519
  Vector type: Mammalian Expression, Lentiviral
  Selectable markers: Blasticidin
Growth in bacteria
  Bacterial resistance: Ampicillin, 100 μg/mL
  Growth temperature: 37°C
  Growth strain: NEB Stable
  Copy number: High Copy
Gene/Insert
  Gene/Insert name: Nak associated protein 1
  Species: H. sapiens (human)
  Insert size (bp): 1179
  Entrez Gene: AZI2 (a.k.a. AZ2, NAP1, TILP)
  Promoter: CMV
  Tag / fusion protein: EGFP (N terminal on backbone)
  Cloning method: Gateway Cloning
  Sequencing primers: 5′ CMFf; 3′ MSCVr
Terms and licenses: Academic/Nonprofit Terms; Industry Terms: Not Available to Industry
How to cite: pHAGE N' EGFP NAP1 FL IRES Blast was a gift from Alicia Pickrell (Addgene plasmid # 179100 ; http://n2t.net/addgene:179100 ; RRID:Addgene_179100)
