[The description below was written by a language model from this plasmid's Addgene catalogue record and pLannotate feature annotations shown in this document.]
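Description:
pHAGE N' EGFP NAP1 FL IRES Blast is an HIV-1-derived lentiviral vector for mammalian expression, built on the pHAGE backbone and about 9.5 kb in total. It is propagated in E. coli through a high-copy ColE1/pUC-type origin with ampicillin selection (β-lactamase). The viral portion carries a truncated 5' LTR, the Ψ packaging signal with an adjoining gag fragment, the Rev response element for Rev-dependent nuclear export of the genomic RNA, the cPPT/CTS element, a WPRE to boost transcript stability and expression, and a ΔU3 self-inactivating 3' LTR. The vector genome can therefore be packaged when helper functions are supplied in trans, and after integration the LTR promoter activity is lost.

The payload is the full-length human NAP1 (NAK-associated protein 1, gene AZI2) cDNA of roughly 1.2 kb, introduced by Gateway recombination and flanked by residual attB1 and attB2 sites. It sits downstream of a backbone-encoded EGFP, giving an N-terminally EGFP-tagged fusion driven by the CMV enhancer/promoter. NAP1 is an adaptor protein that binds and activates the kinase TBK1. Blasticidin selection of transduced or transfected cells comes from the blasticidin S deaminase gene. Although the plasmid name indicates an IRES-linked marker, the feature table annotates no IRES. It instead shows a mouse PGK promoter directly upstream of BSD, followed by an SV40 polyadenylation signal, so the sequence suggests the marker is expressed from its own promoter. The construct is intended for expression of fluorescently tagged full-length NAP1, for example to generate stable cell lines, and the associated publication concerns NAP1 activation of TBK1 in mitosis and cytokinesis.
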