Features (pLannotate 1.2.2; 30 found; start..end, strand, type, name):
     90..419     +  CDS            nef (fragment): NEF_HV1BR - Experimental evidence at protein level: Swiss-Prot protein existence level 1. Extracellular Nef protein targets CD4(+) T-lymphocytes for apoptosis by interacting with CXCR4 surface receptors (PubMed:14990729). From Human immunodeficiency virus type 1 group M subtype B (isolate BRU/LAI) (HIV-1).
    467..724     +  LTR            5' LTR (truncated): truncated 5' long terminal repeat (LTR) from HIV-1
    771..896     +  misc_feature   HIV-1 Ψ: packaging signal of human immunodeficiency virus type 1
    880..1218    +  CDS            HIV-1 gag (fragment): gag protein from human immunodeficiency virus 1; gag
   1393..1626    +  misc_feature   RRE: The Rev response element (RRE) of HIV-1 allows for Rev-dependent mRNA export from the nucleus to the cytoplasm.
   2003..2103    +  CDS            Rev (fragment): human immunodeficiency virus 1 (HIV-1) Rev protein; rev; enhances nuclear export of unspliced and incompletely spliced viral mRNAs
   2148..2265    +  misc_feature   cPPT/CTS: central polypurine tract and central termination sequence of HIV-1
   2317..2620    +  enhancer       CMV enhancer: human cytomegalovirus immediate early enhancer
   2621..2824    +  promoter       CMV promoter: human cytomegalovirus (CMV) immediate early promoter
   2910..3626    +  CDS            EGFP: EGFP is a basic (constitutively fluorescent) green fluorescent protein published in 1996, derived from Aequorea victoria. It is reported to be a rapidly-maturing weak dimer with moderate acid sensitivity.
   3643..3660    +  protein_bind   attB1 (fragment): mutant version of attB; core recombination site for the Gateway® BP reaction BP Clonase™
   3666..4841    +  CDS            AZI2: AZI2_HUMAN - Also known as NAP1, TBKBP2. Experimental evidence at protein level: Swiss-Prot protein existence level 1. Adapter protein which binds TBK1 and IKBKE playing a role in antiviral innate immunity. Activates serine/threonine-protein kinase TBK1 and facilitates its oligomerization. Enhances the phosphorylation of NF-kappa-B p65 subunit RELA by TBK1. Promotes TBK1-induced as well as TNF-alpha or PMA-induced activation of NF-kappa-B. Participates in IFNB promoter activation via TICAM1. From Homo sapiens (Human).
   4849..4866    -  protein_bind   attB2 (fragment): mutant version of attB; core recombination site for the Gateway® BP reaction BP Clonase™
   4886..5385    +  promoter       PGK promoter: mouse phosphoglycerate kinase 1 promoter
   5409..5807    +  CDS            BSD: blasticidin S deaminase; Aspergillus terreus BSD; confers resistance to blasticidin
   5808..5835    +  CDS            BleoR (fragment): antibiotic-binding protein; Sh ble from Streptoalloteichus hindustanus; confers resistance to bleomycin, phleomycin, and Zeocin™
   5849..5970    +  polyA_signal   SV40 poly(A) signal: SV40 polyadenylation signal
   5996..6584    +  misc_feature   WPRE: woodchuck hepatitis virus posttranscriptional regulatory element
   6592..6657    +  CDS            nef (fragment): NEF_HV1Z2 - Experimental evidence at protein level: Swiss-Prot protein existence level 1. Extracellular Nef protein targets CD4(+) T-lymphocytes for apoptosis by interacting with CXCR4 surface receptors. From Human immunodeficiency virus type 1 group M subtype D (isolate Z2/CDC-Z34) (HIV-1).
   6659..6892    +  LTR            3' LTR (ΔU3): self-inactivating 3' long terminal repeat (LTR) from HIV-1
   7097..7201    +  promoter       AmpR promoter: bla
   7202..8062    +  CDS            AmpR: β-lactamase; bla; confers resistance to ampicillin, carbenicillin, and related antibiotics
   8233..8821    +  rep_origin     ori: high-copy-number ColE1/pMB1/pBR322/pUC origin of replication
   9004..9058    +  CDS            lacI (fragment): lac repressor; lacI; The lac repressor binds to the lac operator to inhibit transcription in E. coli. This inhibition can be relieved by adding lactose or isopropyl-β-D-thiogalactopyranoside (IPTG).
   9064..9157    +  rep_origin     SV40 ori (fragment): SV40 origin of replication
   9182..9219    +  CDS            lacI (fragment): lac repressor; lacI; The lac repressor binds to the lac operator to inhibit transcription in E. coli. This inhibition can be relieved by adding lactose or isopropyl-β-D-thiogalactopyranoside (IPTG).
   9232..9253    +  protein_bind   CAP binding site: CAP binding activates transcription in the presence of cAMP. E. coli catabolite activator protein
   9268..9298    +  promoter       lac promoter: promoter for the E. coli lac operon
   9306..9322    +  protein_bind   lac operator: The lac repressor binds to the lac operator to inhibit transcription in E. coli. This inhibition can be relieved by adding lactose or isopropyl-β-D-thiogalactopyranoside (IPTG). lac repressor encoded by lacI
   9356..9439    +  polyA_signal   SV40 poly(A) signal (fragment): SV40 polyadenylation signal
>Addgene plasmid #179100 | pHAGE N' EGFP NAP1 FL IRES Blast | addgene full sequence | sequence record 354739 | Addgene NGS Result
GTTTCATTTACTCTAAACCTGTGATTCCTCTGAATTATTTTCATTTTAAAGAAATTGTATTTGTTAAATA
TGTACTACAAACTTAGTAGTTGGAAGGGCTAATTCACTCCCAAAGAAGACAAGATATCCTTGATCTGTGG
ATCTACCACACACAAGGCTACTTCCCTGATTAGCAGAACTACACACCAGGGCCAGGGGTCAGATATCCAC
TGACCTTTGGATGGTGCTACAAGCTAGTACCAGTTGAGCCAGATAAGGTAGAAGAGGCCAATAAAGGAGA
GAACACCAGCTTGTTACACCCTGTGAGCCTGCATGGGATGGATGACCCGGAGAGAGAAGTGTTAGAGTGG
AGGTTTGACAGCCGCCTAGCATTTCATCACGTGGCCCGAGAGCTGCATCCGGAGTACTTCAAGAACTGCT
GATATCGAGCTTGCTACAAGGGACTTTCCGCTGGGGACTTTCCAGGGAGGCGTGGCCTGGGCGGGACTGG
GGAGTGGCGAGCCCTCAGATCCTGCATATAAGCAGCTGCTTTTTGCCTGTACTGGGTCTCTCTGGTTAGA
CCAGATCTGAGCCTGGGAGCTCTCTGGCTAACTAGGGAACCCACTGCTTAAGCCTCAATAAAGCTTGCCT
TGAGTGCTTCAAGTAGTGTGTGCCCGTCTGTTGTGTGACTCTGGTAACTAGAGATCCCTCAGACCCTTTT
AGTCAGTGTGGAAAATCTCTAGCAGTGGCGCCCGAACAGGGACTTGAAAGCGAAAGGGAAACCAGAGGAG
CTCTCTCGACGCAGGACTCGGCTTGCTGAAGCGCGCACGGCAAGAGGCGAGGGGCGGCGACTGGTGAGTA
CGCCAAAAATTTTGACTAGCGGAGGCTAGAAGGAGAGAGATGGGTGCGAGAGCGTCAGTATTAAGCGGGG
GAGAATTAGATCGCGATGGGAAAAAATTCGGTTAAGGCCAGGGGGAAAGAAAAAATATAAATTAAAACAT
ATAGTATGGGCAAGCAGGGAGCTAGAACGATTCGCAGTTAATCCTGGCCTGTTAGAAACATCAGAAGGCT
GTAGACAAATACTGGGACAGCTACAACCATCCCTTCAGACAGGATCAGAAGAACTTAGATCATTATATAA
TACAGTAGCAACCCTCTATTGTGTGCATCAAAGGATAGAGATAAAAGACACCAAGGAAGCTTTAGACAAG
ATAGAGGAAGAGCAAAACAAAAGTAAGACCACCGCACAGCAAGCGGCCGGCCGCTGATCTTCAGACCTGG
AGGAGGAGATATGAGGGACAATTGGAGAAGTGAATTATATAAATATAAAGTAGTAAAAATTGAACCATTA
GGAGTAGCACCCACCAAGGCAAAGAGAAGAGTGGTGCAGAGAGAAAAAAGAGCAGTGGGAATAGGAGCTT
TGTTCCTTGGGTTCTTGGGAGCAGCAGGAAGCACTATGGGCGCAGCGTCAATGACGCTGACGGTACAGGC
CAGACAATTATTGTCTGGTATAGTGCAGCAGCAGAACAATTTGCTGAGGGCTATTGAGGCGCAACAGCAT
CTGTTGCAACTCACAGTCTGGGGCATCAAGCAGCTCCAGGCAAGAATCCTGGCTGTGGAAAGATACCTAA
AGGATCAACAGCTCCTGGGGATTTGGGGTTGCTCTGGAAAACTCATTTGCACCACTGCTGTGCCTTGGAA
TGCTAGTTGGAGTAATAAATCTCTGGAACAGATTTGGAATCACACGACCTGGATGGAGTGGGACAGAGAA
ATTAACAATTACACAAGCTTAATACACTCCTTAATTGAAGAATCGCAAAACCAGCAAGAAAAGAATGAAC
AAGAATTATTGGAATTAGATAAATGGGCAAGTTTGTGGAATTGGTTTAACATAACAAATTGGCTGTGGTA
TATAAAATTATTCATAATGATAGTAGGAGGCTTGGTAGGTTTAAGAATAGTTTTTGCTGTACTTTCTATA
GTGAATAGAGTTAGGCAGGGATATTCACCATTATCGTTTCAGACCCACCTCCCAACCCCGAGGGGACCCG
ACAGGCCCGAAGGAATAGAAGAAGAAGGTGGAGAGAGAGACAGAGACAGATCCATTCGATTAGTGAACGG
ATCTCGACGGTATCGCCGAATTCACAAATGGCAGTATTCATCCACAATTTTAAAAGAAAAGGGGGGATTG
GGGGGTACAGTGCAGGGGAAAGAATAGTAGACATAATAGCAACAGACATACAAACTAAAGAATTACAAAA
ACAAATTACAAAAATTCAAAATTTTCGGGTTTATTACAGGGACAGCAGAGATCCAGTTTGGACTAGTGGA
GTTCCGCGTTACATAACTTACGGTAAATGGCCCGCCTGGCTGACCGCCCAACGACCCCCGCCCATTGACG
TCAATAATGACGTATGTTCCCATAGTAACGCCAATAGGGACTTTCCATTGACGTCAATGGGTGGAGTATT
TACGGTAAACTGCCCACTTGGCAGTACATCAAGTGTATCATATGCCAAGTACGCCCCCTATTGACGTCAA
TGACGGTAAATGGCCCGCCTGGCATTATGCCCAGTACATGACCTTATGGGACTTTCCTACTTGGCAGTAC
ATCTACGTATTAGTCATCGCTATTACCATGGTGATGCGGTTTTGGCAGTACATCAATGGGCGTGGATAGC
GGTTTGACTCACGGGGATTTCCAAGTCTCCACCCCATTGACGTCAATGGGAGTTTGTTTTGGCACCAAAA
TCAACGGGACTTTCCAAAATGTCGTAACAACTCCGCCCCATTGACGCAAATGGGCGGTAGGCGTGTACGG
TGGGAGGTCTATATAAGCAGAGCTCGTTTAGTGAACCGTCAGATCGCCTGGAGACGCCATCCACGCTGTT
TTGACCTCCATAGAAGACACCGGCGGCCGATCTGCCACCATGGTGAGCAAGGGCGAGGAGCTGTTCACCG
GGGTGGTGCCCATCCTGGTCGAGCTGGACGGCGACGTAAACGGCCACAAGTTCAGCGTGTCCGGCGAGGG
CGAGGGCGATGCCACCTACGGCAAGCTGACCCTGAAGTTCATCTGCACCACCGGCAAGCTGCCCGTGCCC
TGGCCCACCCTCGTGACCACCCTGACCTACGGCGTGCAGTGCTTCAGCCGCTACCCCGACCACATGAAGC
AGCACGACTTCTTCAAGTCCGCCATGCCCGAAGGCTACGTCCAGGAGCGCACCATCTTCTTCAAGGACGA
CGGCAACTACAAGACCCGCGCCGAGGTGAAGTTCGAGGGCGACACCCTGGTGAACCGCATCGAGCTGAAG
GGCATCGACTTCAAGGAGGACGGCAACATCCTGGGGCACAAGCTGGAGTACAACTACAACAGCCACAACG
TCTATATCATGGCCGACAAGCAGAAGAACGGCATCAAGGTGAACTTCAAGATCCGCCACAACATCGAGGA
CGGCAGCGTGCAGCTCGCCGACCACTACCAGCAGAACACCCCCATCGGCGACGGCCCCGTGCTGCTGCCC
GACAACCACTACCTGAGCACCCAGTCCGCCCTGAGCAAAGACCCCAACGAGAAGCGCGATCACATGGTCC
TGCTGGAGTTCGTGACCGCCGCCGGGATCACTCTCGGCATGGACGAGCTGTACAAGGCTCGAGGTTATCA
AACAAGTTTGTACAAAAAAGTTGGCATGGATGCACTGGTAGAAGATGATATCTGTATTCTGAATCATGAA
AAAGCCCATAAGAGAGATACAGTGACTCCAGTTTCAATATATTCAGGAGATGAATCTGTTGCTTCCCATT
TTGCTCTTGTCACTGCATATGAAGACATCAAAAAACGACTTAAGGATTCAGAGAAAGAGAACTCTTTGTT
AAAGAAGAGAATAAGATTTTTGGAAGAAAAGCTAATAGCTCGATTTGAAGAAGAAACAAGTTCCGTGGGA
CGAGAACAAGTAAATAAGGCCTATCATGCATATCGAGAGGTTTGCATTGATAGAGATAATTTGAAGAGCA
AACTGGACAAAATGAATAAAGACAACTCTGAATCTTTGAAAGTATTGAATGAGCAGCTACAATCTAAAGA
AGTAGAACTCCTCCAGCTGAGGACAGAGGTGGAAACTCAGCAGGTGATGAGGAATTTAAATCCACCTTCA
TCAAACTGGGAGGTGGAAAAGTTGAGCTGTGACCTGAAGATCCATGGTTTGGAACAAGAGCTGGAACTGA
TGAGGAAAGAATGTAGCGATCTCAAAATAGAACTACAGAAAGCCAAACAAACGGATCCATATCAGGAAGA
CAATCTGAAGAGCAGAGATCTCCAAAAACTAAGCATTTCAAGTGATAATATGCAGCATGCATACTGGGAA
CTGAAGAGAGAAATGTCTAATTTACATCTGGTGACTCAAGTACAAGCTGAACTACTAAGAAAACTGAAAA
CCTCAACTGCAATCAAGAAAGCCTGTGCCCCTGTAGGATGCAGTGAAGACCTTGGAAGAGACAGCACAAA
ACTGCACTTGATGAATTTTACTGCAACATACACAAGACATCCCCCTCTCTTACCAAATGGCAAAGCTCTT
TGTCATACCACATCTTCCCCTTTACCAGGAGATGTAAAGGTTTTATCAGAGAAAGCAATCCTCCAATCAT
GGACAGACAATGAGAGATCCATTCCTAATGATGGTACATGCTTTCAGGAACACAGTTCTTATGGCAGAAA
TTCTCTGGAAGACAATTCCTGGGTATTTCCAAGTCCTCCTAAATCAAGTGAGACAGCATTTGGGGAAACT
AAAACTAAAACTTTGCCTTTACCCAACCTTCCACCACTGCATTACTTGGATCAACATAATCAGAACTGCC
TTTATAAGAATTAACCAACTTTCTTGTACAAAGTGGTTCGATAACGAATTCTACCGGGTAGGGGAGGCGC
TTTTCCCAAGGCAGTCTGGAGCATGCGCTTTAGCAGCCCCGCTGGGCACTTGGCGCTACACAAGTGGCCT
CTGGCCTCGCACACATTCCACATCCACCGGTAGGCGCCAACCGGCTCCGTTCTTTGGTGGCCCCTTCGCG
CCACCTTCTACTCCTCCCCTAGTCAGGAAGTTCCCCCCCGCCCCGCAGCTCGCGTCGTGCAGGACGTGAC
AAATGGAAGTAGCACGTCTCACTAGTCTCGTGCAGATGGACAGCACCGCTGAGCAATGGAAGCGGGTAGG
CCTTTGGGGCAGCGGCCAATAGCAGCTTTGCTCCTTCGCTTTCTGGGCTCAGAGGCTGGGAAGGGGTGGG
TCCGGGGGCGGGCTCAGGGGCGGGCTCAGGGGCGGGGCGGGCGCCCGAAGGTCCTCCGGAGGCCCGGCAT
TCTGCACGCTTCAAAAGCGCACGTCTGCCGCGCTGTTCTCCTCTTCCTCATCTCCGGGCCTTTCGACCTG
CAGCCCATTAATTAAACCATGGCCAAGCCTTTGTCTCAAGAAGAATCCACCCTCATTGAAAGAGCAACGG
CTACAATCAACAGCATCCCCATCTCTGAAGACTACAGCGTCGCCAGCGCAGCTCTCTCTAGCGACGGCCG
CATCTTCACTGGTGTCAATGTATATCATTTTACTGGGGGACCTTGTGCAGAACTCGTGGTGCTGGGCACT
GCTGCTGCTGCGGCAGCTGGCAACCTGACTTGTATCGTCGCGATCGGAAATGAGAACAGGGGCATCTTGA
GCCCCTGCGGACGGTGCCGACAGGTGCTTCTCGATCTGCATCCTGGGATCAAAGCCATAGTGAAGGACAG
TGATGGACAGCCGACGGCAGTTGGGATTCGTGAATTGCTGCCCTCTGGTTATGTGTGGGAGGGCTAAGCA
CTTCGTGGCCGAGGAGCAGGACTGACACTCGACCTCGAAACTTGTTTATTGCAGCTTATAATGGTTACAA
ATAAAGCAATAGCATCACAAATTTCACAAATAAAGCATTTTTTTCACTGCATTCTAGTTGTGGTTTGTCC
AAACTCATCAATGTATCTTATCATGTCTATGCATCGATAGATCCTAATCAACCTCTGGATTACAAAATTT
GTGAAAGATTGACTGGTATTCTTAACTATGTTGCTCCTTTTACGCTATGTGGATACGCTGCTTTAATGCC
TTTGTATCATGCTATTGCTTCCCGTATGGCTTTCATTTTCTCCTCCTTGTATAAATCCTGGTTGCTGTCT
CTTTATGAGGAGTTGTGGCCCGTTGTCAGGCAACGTGGCGTGGTGTGCACTGTGTTTGCTGACGCAACCC
CCACTGGTTGGGGCATTGCCACCACCTGTCAGCTCCTTTCCGGGACTTTCGCTTTCCCCCTCCCTATTGC
CACGGCGGAACTCATCGCCGCCTGCCTTGCCCGCTGCTGGACAGGGGCTCGGCTGTTGGGCACTGACAAT
TCCGTGGTGTTGTCGGGGAAATCATCGTCCTTTCCTTGGCTGCTCGCCTGTGTTGCCACCTGGATTCTGC
GCGGGACGTCCTTCTGCTACGTCCCTTCGGCCCTCAATCCAGCGGACCTTCCTTCCCGCGGCCTGCTGCC
GGCTCTGCGGCCTCTTCCGCGTCTTCGCCTTCGCCCTCAGACGAGTCGGATCTCCCTTTGGGCCGCCTCC
CCGCCTGAGATCCTTTAAGACCAATGACTTACAAGGCAGCTGTAGATCTTAGCCACTTTTTAAAAGAAAA
GGGGGGACTGGAAGGGCTAATTCACTCCCAACGAAGACAAGATCTGCTTTTTGCTTGTACTGGGTCTCTC
TGGTTAGACCAGATCTGAGCCTGGGAGCTCTCTGGCTAACTAGGGAACCCACTGCTTAAGCCTCAATAAA
GCTTGCCTTGAGTGCTTCAAGTAGTGTGTGCCCGTCTGTTGTGTGACTCTGGTAACTAGAGATCCCTCAG
ACCCTTTTAGTCAGTGTGGAAAATCTCTAGCAGTAGTAGTTCATGTCATCTTATTATTCAGTATTTATAA
CTTGCAAAGAAATGAATATCAGAGAGTGAGAGGCCCGGGTTAATTAAGGAAAGGGCTAGATCATTCTTGA
AGACGAAAGGGCCTCGTGATACGCCTATTTTTATAGGTTAATGTCATGATAATAATGGTTTCTTAGACGT
CAGGTGGCACTTTTCGGGGAAATGTGCGCGGAACCCCTATTTGTTTATTTTTCTAAATACATTCAAATAT
GTATCCGCTCATGAGACAATAACCCTGATAAATGCTTCAATAATATTGAAAAAGGAAGAGTATGAGTATT
CAACATTTCCGTGTCGCCCTTATTCCCTTTTTTGCGGCATTTTGCCTTCCTGTTTTTGCTCACCCAGAAA
CGCTGGTGAAAGTAAAAGATGCTGAAGATCAGTTGGGTGCACGAGTGGGTTACATCGAACTGGATCTCAA
CAGCGGTAAGATCCTTGAGAGTTTTCGCCCCGAAGAACGTTTTCCAATGATGAGCACTTTTAAAGTTCTG
CTATGTGGCGCGGTATTATCCCGTGTTGACGCCGGGCAAGAGCAACTCGGTCGCCGCATACACTATTCTC
AGAATGACTTGGTTGAGTACTCACCAGTCACAGAAAAGCATCTTACGGATGGCATGACAGTAAGAGAATT
ATGCAGTGCTGCCATAACCATGAGTGATAACACTGCGGCCAACTTACTTCTGACAACGATCGGAGGACCG
AAGGAGCTAACCGCTTTTTTGCACAACATGGGGGATCATGTAACTCGCCTTGATCGTTGGGAACCGGAGC
TGAATGAAGCCATACCAAACGACGAGCGTGACACCACGATGCCTGTAGCAATGGCAACAACGTTGCGCAA
ACTATTAACTGGCGAACTACTTACTCTAGCTTCCCGGCAACAATTAATAGACTGGATGGAGGCGGATAAA
GTTGCAGGACCACTTCTGCGCTCGGCCCTTCCGGCTGGCTGGTTTATTGCTGATAAATCTGGAGCCGGTG
AGCGTGGGTCTCGCGGTATCATTGCAGCACTGGGGCCAGATGGTAAGCCCTCCCGTATCGTAGTTATCTA
CACGACGGGGAGTCAGGCAACTATGGATGAACGAAATAGACAGATCGCTGAGATAGGTGCCTCACTGATT
AAGCATTGGTAACTGTCAGACCAAGTTTACTCATATATACTTTAGATTGATTTAAAACTTCATTTTTAAT
TTAAAAGGATCTAGGTGAAGATCCTTTTTGATAATCTCATGACCAAAATCCCTTAACGTGAGTTTTCGTT
CCACTGAGCGTCAGACCCCGTAGAAAAGATCAAAGGATCTTCTTGAGATCCTTTTTTTCTGCGCGTAATC
TGCTGCTTGCAAACAAAAAAACCACCGCTACCAGCGGTGGTTTGTTTGCCGGATCAAGAGCTACCAACTC
TTTTTCCGAAGGTAACTGGCTTCAGCAGAGCGCAGATACCAAATACTGTTCTTCTAGTGTAGCCGTAGTT
AGGCCACCACTTCAAGAACTCTGTAGCACCGCCTACATACCTCGCTCTGCTAATCCTGTTACCAGTGGCT
GCTGCCAGTGGCGATAAGTCGTGTCTTACCGGGTTGGACTCAAGACGATAGTTACCGGATAAGGCGCAGC
GGTCGGGCTGAACGGGGGGTTCGTGCACACAGCCCAGCTTGGAGCGAACGACCTACACCGAACTGAGATA
CCTACAGCGTGAGCTATGAGAAAGCGCCACGCTTCCCGAAGGGAGAAAGGCGGACAGGTATCCGGTAAGC
GGCAGGGTCGGAACAGGAGAGCGCACGAGGGAGCTTCCAGGGGGAAACGCCTGGTATCTTTATAGTCCTG
TCGGGTTTCGCCACCTCTGACTTGAGCGTCGATTTTTGTGATGCTCGTCAGGGGGGCGGAGCCTATGGAA
AAACGCCAGCAACGCGGCCTTTTTACGGTTCCTGGCCTTTTGCTGGCCTTTTGCTCACATGTTCTTTCCT
GCGTTATCCCCTGATTCTGTGGATAACCGTATTACCGCCTTTGAGTGAGCTGATACCGCTCGCCGCAGCC
GAACGACCGAGCGCAGCGAGTCAGTGAGCGAGGAAGCGGAAGAGCGCCCAATACGCAAACCGCCTCTCCC
CGCGCGTTGGCCGATTCATTAATGCAGCAAGCTCATGGCTGACTAATTTTTTTTATTTATGCAGAGGCCG
AGGCCGCCTCGGCCTCTGAGCTATTCCAGAAGTAGTGAGGAGGCTTTTTTGGAGGCCTAGGCTTTTGCAA
AAAGCTCCCCGTGGCACGACAGGTTTCCCGACTGGAAAGCGGGCAGTGAGCGCAACGCAATTAATGTGAG
TTAGCTCACTCATTAGGCACCCCAGGCTTTACACTTTATGCTTCCGGCTCGTATGTTGTGTGGAATTGTG
AGCGGATAACAATTTCACACAGGAAACAGCTATGACATGATTACGAATTTCACAAATAAAGCATTTTTTT
CACTGCATTCTAGTTGTGGTTTGTCCAAACTCATCAATGTATCTTATCATGTCTGGATCAACTGGATAAC
TCAAGCTAACCAAAATCATCCCAAACTTCCCACCCCATACCCTATTACCACTGCCAATTACCTGTG
